>Addgene plasmid #152467 | pGBW-m4133839 | depositor full sequence | sequence record 295479 | Full Sequence
CACCATGTCCTCACAAGCGTGGCAGCCAGGCGTAGCAATGCCTAATTTATACAAGATGCAGCGGATGCTC
CTTGAAAAATGCGACCTACAGAACTATGGAGATAGTGCTACATTGCCCAAGGGGATAATGATGAATGTGG
CCAAATATACCCAACTGTGTCAGTACCTGAACACTCTCACGCTGGCCGTTCCGTACAACATGAGGGTGAT
TCATTTTGGTGCCGGCAGCGACAAGGGAGTCGCTCCCGGGACCGCTGTGCTGCGACAGTGGCTTCCTACA
GGCACTCTGCTAGTGGATTCTGATTTGAATGACTTCGTCAGCGACGCAGACTCGACCCTCATCGGAGATT
GTGCGACTGTTCACACAGCCAACAAATGGGACCTGATCATTTCCGATATGTATGATCCAAAGACCAAAAA
TGTCACGAAGGAGAACGACTCAAAGGAGGGTTTCTTTACGTACATCTGCGGGTTCATCCAACAGAAACTT
GCACTGGGCGGAAGTGTGGCAATTAAAATAACAGAACACTCTTGGAACGCCGACCTATACAAGCTTATGG
GTCATTTTGCTTGGTGGACCGCCTTTGTTACTAATGTAAACGCTTCAAGCTCCGAGGCCTTCCTGATAGG
TTGTAATTATTTAGGCAAGCCTAGAGAGCAGATTGATGGGTATGTGATGCACGCAAATTACATCTTCTGG
CGCAACACAAATCCAATTCAGCTCAGTTCTTATTCACTGTTTGATATGAGCAAATTCCCCCTTAAACTGA
GAGGCACTGCCGTCATGTCCTTGAAGGAAGGACAAATCAACGATATGATCTTGTCTCTCCTTAGCAAGGG
GCGTTTGATTATTAGGGAGAACAATCGGGTGGTGATCTCATCGGACGTTCTGGTCAACAATGAAAACCTT
TACTTTCAGTCGATGGATTATAAGGACCACGATGGAGACTACAAAGATCATGACATTGATTACAAGGACG
ACGATGACAAATAAGCTAGCTTGACTGACTGAGATACAGCGTACCTTCAGCTCACAGACATGATAAGATA
CATTGATGAGTTTGGACAAACCACAACTAGAATGCAGTGAAAAAAATGCTTTATTTGTGAAATTTGTGAT
GCTATTGCTTTATTTGTAACCATTATAAGCTGCAATAAACAAGTTAACAACAACAATTGCATTCATTTTA
TGTTTCAGGTTCAGGGGGAGGTGTGGGAGGTTTTTTAAAGCAAGTAAAACCTCTACAAATGTGGTATTGG
CCCATCTCTATCGGTATCGTAGCATAACCCCTTGGGGCCTCTAAACGGGTCTTGAGGGGTTTTTTGTGCC
CCTCGGGCCGGATTGCTATCTACCGGCATTGGCGCAGAAAAAAATGCCTGATGCGACGCTGCGCGTCTTA
TACTCCCACATATGCCAGATTCAGCAACGGATACGGCTTCCCCAACTTGCCCACTTCCATACGTGTCCTC
CTTACCAGAAATTTATCCTTAAGGTCGTCAGCTATCCTGCAGGCGATCTCTCGATTTCGATCAAGACATT
CCTTTAATGGTCTTTTCTGGACACCACTAGGGGTCAGAAGTAGTTCATCAAACTTTCTTCCCTCCCTAAT
CTCATTGGTTACCTTGGGCTATCGAAACTTAATTAACCAGTCAAGTCAGCTACTTGGCGAGATCGACTTG
TCTGGGTTTCGACTACGCTCAGAATTGCGTCAGTCAAGTTCGATCTGGTCCTTGCTATTGCACCCGTTCT
CCGATTACGAGTTTCATTTAAATCATGTGAGCAAAAGGCCAGCAAAAGGCCAGGAACCGTAAAAAGGCCG
CGTTGCTGGCGTTTTTCCATAGGCTCCGCCCCCCTGACGAGCATCACAAAAATCGACGCTCAAGTCAGAG
GTGGCGAAACCCGACAGGACTATAAAGATACCAGGCGTTTCCCCCTGGAAGCTCCCTCGTGCGCTCTCCT
GTTCCGACCCTGCCGCTTACCGGATACCTGTCCGCCTTTCTCCCTTCGGGAAGCGTGGCGCTTTCTCATA
GCTCACGCTGTAGGTATCTCAGTTCGGTGTAGGTCGTTCGCTCCAAGCTGGGCTGTGTGCACGAACCCCC
CGTTCAGCCCGACCGCTGCGCCTTATCCGGTAACTATCGTCTTGAGTCCAACCCGGTAAGACACGACTTA
TCGCCACTGGCAGCAGCCACTGGTAACAGGATTAGCAGAGCGAGGTATGTAGGCGGTGCTACAGAGTTCT
TGAAGTGGTGGCCTAACTACGGCTACACTAGAAGAACAGTATTTGGTATCTGCGCTCTGCTGAAGCCAGT
TACCTTCGGAAAAAGAGTTGGTAGCTCTTGATCCGGCAAACAAACCACCGCTGGTAGCGGTGGTTTTTTT
GTTTGCAAGCAGCAGATTACGCGCAGAAAAAAAGGATCTCAAGAAGATCCTTTGATCTTTTCTACGGGGT
CTGACGCTCAGTGGAACGAAAACTCACGTTAAGGGATTTTGGTCATGAGATTATCAAAAAGGATCTTCAC
CTAGATCCTTTTAAATTAAAAATGAAGTTTTAAATCAATCTAAAGTATATATGAGTAAACTTGGTCTGAC
AGTTACCAATGCTTAATCAGTGAGGCACCTATCTCAGCGATCTGTCTATTTCGTTCATCCATAGTTGCAT
TTAAATTTCCGAACTCTCCAAGGCCCTCGTCGGAAAATCTTCAAACCTTTCGTCCGATCCATCTTGCAGG
CTACCTCTCGAACGAACTATCGCAAGTCTCTTGGCCGGCCTTGCGCCTTGGCTATTGCTTGGCAGCGCCT
ATCGCCAGGTATTACTCCAATCCCGAATATCCGAGATCGGGATCACCCGAGAGAAGTTCAACCTACATCC
TCAATCCCGATCTATCCGAGATCCGAGGAATATCGAAATCGGGGCGCGCCTGGTGTACCGAGAACGATCC
TCTCAGTGCGAGTCTCGACGATCCATATCGTTGCTTGGCAGTCAGCCAGTCGGAATCCAGCTTGGGACCC
AGGAAGTCCAATCGTCAGATATTGTACTCAAGCCTGGTCACGGCAGCGTACCGATCTGTTTAAACCTAGA
TATTGATAGTCTGATCGGTCAACGTATAATCGAGTCCTAGCTTTTGCAAACATCTATCAAGAGACAGGAT
CAGCAGGAGGCTTTCGCATGAGTATTCAACATTTCCGTGTCGCCCTTATTCCCTTTTTTGCGGCATTTTG
CCTTCCTGTTTTTGCTCACCCAGAAACGCTGGTGAAAGTAAAAGATGCTGAAGATCAGTTGGGTGCGCGA
GTGGGTTACATCGAACTGGATCTCAACAGCGGTAAGATCCTTGAGAGTTTTCGCCCCGAAGAACGCTTTC
CAATGATGAGCACTTTTAAAGTTCTGCTATGTGGCGCGGTATTATCCCGTATTGACGCCGGGCAAGAGCA
ACTCGGTCGCCGCATACACTATTCTCAGAATGACTTGGTTGAGTATTCACCAGTCACAGAAAAGCATCTT
ACGGATGGCATGACAGTAAGAGAATTATGCAGTGCTGCCATAACCATGAGTGATAACACTGCGGCCAACT
TACTTCTGACAACGATTGGAGGACCGAAGGAGCTAACCGCTTTTTTGCACAACATGGGGGATCATGTAAC
TCGCCTTGATCGTTGGGAACCGGAGCTGAATGAAGCCATACCAAACGACGAGCGTGACACCACGATGCCT
GTAGCAATGGCAACAACCTTGCGTAAACTATTAACTGGCGAACTACTTACTCTAGCTTCCCGGCAACAGT
TGATAGACTGGATGGAGGCGGATAAAGTTGCAGGACCACTTCTGCGCTCGGCCCTTCCGGCTGGCTGGTT
TATTGCTGATAAATCTGGAGCCGGTGAGCGTGGGTCTCGCGGTATCATTGCAGCACTGGGGCCAGATGGT
AAGCCCTCCCGTATCGTAGTTATCTACACGACGGGGAGTCAGGCAACTATGGATGAACGAAATAGACAGA
TCGCTGAGATAGGTGCCTCACTGATTAAGCATTGGTAACCGATTCTAGGTGCATTGGCGCAGAAAAAAAT
GCCTGATGCGACGCTGCGCGTCTTATACTCCCACATATGCCAGATTCAGCAACGGATACGGCTTCCCCAA
CTTGCCCACTTCCATACGTGTCCTCCTTACCAGAAATTTATCCTTAAGATCCCGAATCGTTTAAACTCGA
CTCTGGCTCTATCGAATCTCCGTCGTTTCGAGCTTACGCGAACAGCCGTGGCGCTCATTTGCTCGTCGGG
CATCGAATCTCGTCAGCTATCGTCAGCTTACCTTTTTGGCAGCGATCGCGGCTCCCGACATCTTGGACCA
TTAGCTCCACAGGTATCTTCTTCCCTCTAGTGGTCATAACAGCAGCTTCAGCTACCTCTCAATTCAAAAA
ACCCCTCAAGACCCGTTTAGAGGCCCCAAGGGGTTATGCTATCAATCGTTGCGTTACACACACAAAAAAC
CAACACACATCCATCTTCGATGGATAGCGATTTTATTATCTAACTGCTGATCGAGTGTAGCCAGATCTAG
TAATCAATTACGGGGTCATTAGTTCATAGCCCATATATGGAGTTCCGCGTTACATAACTTACGGTAAATG
GCCCGCCTGGCTGACCGCCCAACGACCCCCGCCCATTGACGTCAATAATGACGTATGTTCCCATAGTAAC
GCCAATAGGGACTTTCCATTGACGTCAATGGGTGGAGTATTTACGGTAAACTGCCCACTTGGCAGTACAT
CAAGTGTATCATATGCCAAGTACGCCCCCTATTGACGTCAATGACGGTAAATGGCCCGCCTGGCATTATG
CCCAGTACATGACCTTATGGGACTTTCCTACTTGGCAGTACATCTACGTATTAGTCATCGCTATTACCAT
GCTGATGCGGTTTTGGCAGTACATCAATGGGCGTGGATAGCGGTTTGACTCACGGGGATTTCCAAGTCTC
CACCCCATTGACGTCAATGGGAGTTTGTTTTGGCACCAAAATCAACGGGACTTTCCAAAATGTCGTAACA
ACTCCGCCCCATTGACGCAAATGGGCGGTAGGCGTGTACGGTGGGAGGTCTATATAAGCAGAGCTGGTTT
AGTGAACCGTCAGATCAGATCTTTGTCGATCCTACCATCCACTCGACACACCCGCCAGCGGCCGC
Features (pLannotate 1.2.2; 17 found; start..end, strand, type, name):
    968..990     +  CDS            FLAG (fragment): FLAG® epitope tag, followed by an enterokinase cleavage site
   1044..1165    -  polyA_signal   SV40 poly(A) signal: SV40 polyadenylation signal
   1188..1257    -  CDS            large T antigen (fragment): large T antigen from SV40 (simian virus 40)
   1280..1326    +  terminator     T7 terminator: transcription terminator for bacteriophage T7 RNA polymerase
   1356..1492    +  terminator     rrnG terminator: transcription terminator from the E. coli ribosomal RNA rrnG operon (Albrechtsen et al., 1991)
   1537..1608    +  misc_feature   3' β-globin insulator: insulator downstream of the human β-globin locus (Farrell et al., 2002)
   1834..2422    -  rep_origin     ori: high-copy-number ColE1/pMB1/pBR322/pUC origin of replication
   2594..2658    -  CDS            bla(M) (fragment): β-lactamase lacking the signal sequence; bla(M); allows cytosolic expression of β-lactamase
   3168..4028    +  CDS            AmpR: β-lactamase; bla; confers resistance to ampicillin, carbenicillin, and related antibiotics
   4041..4177    +  terminator     rrnG terminator: transcription terminator from the E. coli ribosomal RNA rrnG operon (Albrechtsen et al., 1991)
   4329..4400    +  misc_feature   5' β-globin insulator: insulator upstream of the human β-globin locus (Farrell et al., 2002)
   4405..4451    -  terminator     T7 terminator: transcription terminator for bacteriophage T7 RNA polymerase
   4469..4517    -  polyA_signal   poly(A) signal: synthetic polyadenylation signal
   4598..4901    +  enhancer       CMV enhancer: human cytomegalovirus immediate early enhancer
   4974..4991    -  promoter       CMV promoter (fragment): human cytomegalovirus (CMV) immediate early promoter
   5054..5105    +  promoter       CMVd2 promoter: truncated human cytomegalovirus (CMV) immediate early promoter that yields moderately reduced expression relative to the full-length promoter
   5132..895     +  CDS            rep (fragment) (across the origin): R1AB_IBVK - Protein inferred from homology: Swiss-Prot protein existence level 3. NendoU is a Mn(2+)-dependent, uridylate-specific enzyme, which leaves 2'-3'-cyclic phosphates 5' to the cleaved bond. From Avian infectious bronchitis virus (strain KB8523) (IBV).
