[The description below was written by a language model from this plasmid's Addgene catalogue record and pLannotate feature annotations shown in this document.]
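Description:
pGBW-m4133839 is a mammalian expression plasmid built on the pTwist_CMV_6 backbone that carries the wild-type coding sequence for the SARS-CoV-2 2'-O-ribose methyltransferase, one of the mature products of the ORF1ab replicase polyprotein. The roughly 0.9 kb insert sits in a plasmid of about 5.2 kb. It is maintained in E. coli as a high-copy plasmid through a ColE1/pUC-type origin and is selected with ampicillin via the AmpR β-lactamase gene.

Expression is driven by the human cytomegalovirus immediate-early enhancer and promoter. The annotation software detects the enhancer plus CMV promoter segments, including a match to a truncated CMV variant, immediately upstream of the open reading frame. That reading frame spans the numbering origin of the sequence record and was annotated only by homology to a coronavirus replicase polyprotein from avian infectious bronchitis virus, with accompanying text about NendoU. This reflects the automated match rather than the catalogued identity of the insert. According to the catalogue entry, the protein is fused at its C terminus to a TEV-cleavable 3xFLAG tag supplied by the backbone. The feature table picks up a FLAG fragment just downstream of the coding region, followed by an SV40 polyadenylation signal that terminates the transcript.

The expression unit and the bacterial segment are flanked by β-globin insulator elements, T7 and rrnG terminators, and an upstream synthetic poly(A) signal, which presumably limit read-through and interference between modules. The design suits transient expression of the viral enzyme in mammalian cells, with FLAG-based detection or affinity purification and optional removal of the tag by TEV protease.
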