Addgene plasmid #152467: pGBW-m4133839
Purpose: Mammalian expression plasmid for SARS-CoV-2 2'-O-ribose methyltransferase
Depositing lab: Ginkgo Bioworks & Benjie Chen. Depositing organization: Ginkgo Bioworks.
Backbone
  Vector backbone: pTwist_CMV_6
  Backbone size w/o insert (bp): 4180
  Vector type: Mammalian Expression
Growth in bacteria
  Bacterial resistance: Ampicillin, 100 μg/mL
  Growth temperature: 37°C
  Growth strain: DH5alpha
  Copy number: High Copy
Gene/Insert
  Gene/Insert name: SARS-CoV-2 2'-O-ribose methyltransferase
  Species: Severe acute respiratory syndrome coronavirus 2
  Insert size (bp): 893
  Mutation: wt
  Entrez Gene: ORF1ab (a.k.a. GU280_gp01)
  Promoter: CMV
  Tag / fusion protein: Cleavable TEV;3xFlag (C terminal on backbone)
  Cloning method: Unknown
Resource information
  A portion of this plasmid was derived from a plasmid made by: GinkgoBioworks
Depositor comments: NCBI reference sequence: YP_009725311.1
How to cite: pGBW-m4133839 was a gift from Ginkgo Bioworks & Benjie Chen (Addgene plasmid # 152467 ; http://n2t.net/addgene:152467 ; RRID:Addgene_152467)
